Addgene plasmid #235590: pPB_TRE3G_scFV-sfGFP-Kmt5cFL-CatMut
Depositing lab: Jamie Hackett. Publication: Systematic epigenome editing captures the context-dependent instructive function of chromatin modifications. Policarpi C, Munafo M, Tsagkris S, Carlini V, Hackett JA. Nat Genet. 2024 Jun;56(6):1168-1180. doi: 10.1038/s41588-024-01706-w. Epub 2024 May 9. PubMed 38724747.
Backbone
  Vector backbone: pPB-TRE3G
  Vector type: CRISPR
Growth in bacteria
  Bacterial resistance: Ampicillin, 100 μg/mL
  Growth temperature: 30°C
  Growth strain: NEB Stable
  Copy number: High Copy
Gene/Insert
  Gene/Insert name: Kmt5c (alt name: Suv420H2)
  Species: M. musculus (mouse)
  Mutation: NHDC182-185AAAG
  Entrez Gene: Kmt5c (a.k.a. Suv4-20h2, Suv420h2)
  Cloning method: Gibson Cloning
Depositor comments: This is a piggyBAC plasmid that integrates into the genome and can be selected for via Neomycin resistance. Expression of epigenetic effector is induced via adding doxycyline to media. Succesful activiation of the epigenetic editing system is indicated by sfGFP expression.
How to cite: pPB_TRE3G_scFV-sfGFP-Kmt5cFL-CatMut was a gift from Jamie Hackett (Addgene plasmid # 235590 ; http://n2t.net/addgene:235590 ; RRID:Addgene_235590)
