[The description below was written by a language model from this plasmid's Addgene catalogue record and pLannotate feature annotations shown in this document.]
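Description:
pPB_TRE3G_scFV-sfGFP-Kmt5cFL-CatMut is a piggyBac transposon plasmid, catalogued as a CRISPR-type vector on the pPB-TRE3G backbone, for stable, doxycycline-inducible expression of an epigenome-editing effector in mammalian cells. In bacteria it is maintained through a high-copy ColE1/pUC-type origin with ampicillin resistance (AmpR). An f1 origin and remnants of the lac/lacZα region are also present. According to the depositor, the cassette integrates into the host genome and integrants are selected through neomycin resistance. The feature table shows a neo coding sequence followed by an SV40 poly(A) signal, but the promoter driving it is not annotated. The piggyBac terminal repeats are also not called by the automated annotation.

The payload sits downstream of a TRE3G promoter, which is activated by a Tet-On 3G transactivator in the presence of doxycycline; no transactivator is annotated on this plasmid. The open reading frame begins with mouse immunoglobulin light- and heavy-chain variable segments, consistent with the single-chain antibody (scFv) named in the title. These are followed by an HA epitope fragment, superfolder GFP, and full-length mouse Kmt5c (Suv420h2), the histone H4 lysine 20 di/trimethyltransferase. A short SV40 large T antigen fragment follows, probably a nuclear localisation signal, and the unit ends in an SV40 poly(A) signal.

The Kmt5c insert carries the NHDC182-185AAAG substitution, and the "CatMut" name marks it as a catalytic mutant. It would therefore most plausibly serve as a control alongside an active effector, separating catalytic from non-catalytic effects. The record does not describe how the scFv is recruited to target loci. The depositor notes that sfGFP fluorescence reports successful induction of the editing system.
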