Features (pLannotate 1.2.2; 24 found; start..end, strand, type, name):
      1..105     -  promoter       AmpR promoter: bla
    158..586     -  rep_origin     f1 ori (sequence partly withheld): f1 bacteriophage origin of replication; arrow indicates direction of (+) strand synthesis
    591..746     -  CDS            lacZα (fragment): LacZα fragment of β-galactosidase; lacZ fragment
    748..867     +  CDS            B (fragment): PORTL_LAMBD - Experimental evidence at protein level: Swiss-Prot protein existence level 1. Forms the portal vertex of the capsid (PubMed:6228056, PubMed:6232391). This portal plays critical roles in head assembly, genome packaging, neck/tail attachment, and genome ejection (Probable). The portal protein multimerizes as a single ring-shaped homododecamer arranged around a central channel (PubMed:6232391). Binds to the terminase subunits to form the packaging machine (PubMed:7799432). From Escherichia phage lambda (Bacteriophage lambda).
   1385..1763    +  promoter       TRE3G promoter: 3rd-generation Tet-responsive promoter that can be activated by binding of Tet-On® 3G
   1794..2105    +  CDS            LV1C_MOUSE (fragment): Experimental evidence at protein level: Swiss-Prot protein existence level 1. From Mus musculus (Mouse).
   2181..2519    +  CDS            HVM37_MOUSE (fragment): Experimental evidence at protein level: Swiss-Prot protein existence level 1. From Mus musculus (Mouse).
   2520..2546    +  CDS            3xHA (fragment): three tandem HA epitope tags
   2580..2605    +  CDS            FAPα2 (fragment): fluorogen-activating protein composed of a dimer of the L5-MG single-chain antibody fragment (Szent-Gyorgyi et al., 2008) binds malachite green derivatives to produce red fluorescence
   2637..3347    +  CDS            Superfolder GFP: Superfolder GFP is a basic (constitutively fluorescent) green fluorescent protein published in 2005, derived from Aequorea victoria. It is reported to be a very rapidly-maturing weak dimer.
   3468..4868    +  CDS            Kmt5c: KMT5C_MOUSE - Also known as Suv420h2. Experimental evidence at protein level: Swiss-Prot protein existence level 1. Histone methyltransferase that specifically methylates monomethylated 'Lys-20' (H4K20me1) and dimethylated 'Lys-20' (H4K20me2) of histone H4 to produce respectively dimethylated 'Lys-20' (H4K20me2) and trimethylated 'Lys-20' (H4K20me3) and thus regulates transcription and maintenance of genome integrity (PubMed:15145825, PubMed:28114273). In vitro also methylates unmodified 'Lys-20' (H4K20me0) of histone H4 and nucleosomes (By similarity). H4 'Lys-20' trimethylation represents a
   4877..4960    +  CDS            large T antigen (fragment): large T antigen from SV40 (simian virus 40)
   4983..5104    +  polyA_signal   SV40 poly(A) signal: SV40 polyadenylation signal
   5666..6457    +  CDS            neo: KKA2_KLEPN - Also known as kan, nptII. Experimental evidence at protein level: Swiss-Prot protein existence level 1. Resistance to kanamycin, neomycin, paromomycin, ribostamycin, butirosin and gentamicin B. From Klebsiella pneumoniae.
   6481..6633    +  CDS            ble (fragment): BLE_KLEPN - Experimental evidence at protein level: Swiss-Prot protein existence level 1. Binding protein with a strong affinity to the bleomycin family of antibiotics. Binds to CL990; an antimitotic-antibiotic compound. From Klebsiella pneumoniae.
   6655..6776    +  polyA_signal   SV40 poly(A) signal: SV40 polyadenylation signal
   6794..6886    +  ncRNA          G-CSF SLDE: Accession: RF00183 - G-CSF factor stem-loop destabilising element (SLDE)
   7583..8050    +  CDS            B (fragment): PORTL_LAMBD - Experimental evidence at protein level: Swiss-Prot protein existence level 1. Forms the portal vertex of the capsid (PubMed:6228056, PubMed:6232391). This portal plays critical roles in head assembly, genome packaging, neck/tail attachment, and genome ejection (Probable). The portal protein multimerizes as a single ring-shaped homododecamer arranged around a central channel (PubMed:6232391). Binds to the terminase subunits to form the packaging machine (PubMed:7799432). From Escherichia phage lambda (Bacteriophage lambda).
   8088..8104    -  protein_bind   lac operator: The lac repressor binds to the lac operator to inhibit transcription in E. coli. This inhibition can be relieved by adding lactose or isopropyl-β-D-thiogalactopyranoside (IPTG). lac repressor encoded by lacI
   8112..8142    -  promoter       lac promoter: promoter for the E. coli lac operon
   8157..8178    -  protein_bind   CAP binding site: CAP binding activates transcription in the presence of cAMP. E. coli catabolite activator protein
   8191..8283    -  CDS            lacI (fragment): lac repressor; lacI; The lac repressor binds to the lac operator to inhibit transcription in E. coli. This inhibition can be relieved by adding lactose or isopropyl-β-D-thiogalactopyranoside (IPTG).
   8466..9054    -  rep_origin     ori: high-copy-number ColE1/pMB1/pBR322/pUC origin of replication
   9225..10085   -  CDS            AmpR: β-lactamase; bla; confers resistance to ampicillin, carbenicillin, and related antibiotics
>Addgene plasmid #235590 | pPB_TRE3G_scFV-sfGFP-Kmt5cFL-CatMut | addgene full sequence | sequence record 470408 | Addgene NGS Result
ACTCTTCCTTTTTCAATATTATTGAAGCATTTATCAGGGTTATTGTCTCATGAGCGGATACATATTTGAA
TGTATTTAGAAAAATAAACAAATAGGGGTTCCGCGCACATTTCCCCGAAAAGTGCCACCTAAATTGTAAG
CGTTAATATTTTGTTAAAATTCGCGTTAAATTTTTGTTAAATCAGCTCATTTTTTAACCAATAGGCCGAA
ATCGGCAAAATCCCTTATAAATCAAAAGAATAGACCGAGATAGGGT
[37 nt withheld, positions 257-293]
AAAGAACGTGGACTCCAACGTCAAAGG
[49 nt withheld, positions 321-369]
T
[91 nt withheld, positions 371-461]
G
[124 nt withheld, positions 463-586]
CCCATTCGCCATTCAGGCTGCGCAACTGTTGGGAAGGGCGATCGGTGCGGGCCTCTTCGCTATTACGCCA
GCTGGCGAAAGGGGGATGTGCTGCAAGGCGATTAAGTTGGGTAACGCCAGGGTTTTCCCAGTCACGACGT
TGTAAAACGACGGCCAGTGAGCGCGCCTCGTTCATTCACGTTTTTGAACCCGTGGAGGACGGGCAGACTC
GCGGTGCAAATGTGTTTTACAGCGTGATGGAGCAGATGAAGATGCTCGACACGCTGCAGAACACGCAGCT
AGATTAACCCTAGAAAGATAATCATATTGTGACGTACGTTAAAGATAATCATGTGTAAAATTGACGCATG
TGTTTTATCGGTCTGTATATCGAGGTTTATTTATTAATTTGAATAGATATTAAGTTTTATTATATTTACA
CTTACATACTAATAATAAATTCAACAAACAATTTATTTATGTTTATTTATTTATTAAAAAAAACAAAAAC
TCAAAATTTCTTCTATAAAGTAACAAAACTTTTATGAGGGACAGCCCCCCCCCAAAGCCCCCAGGGATGT
AATTACGTCCCTCCCCCGCTAGGGGGCAGCAGCGAGCCGCCCGGGGCTCCGCTCCGGTCCGGCGCTCCCC
CCGCATCCCCGAGCCGGCAGCGTGCGGGGACAGCCCGGGCACGGGGAAGGTGGCACGGGATCGCTTTCCT
CTGAACGCTTCTCGCTGCTCTTTGAGCCTGCAGACACCTGGGGGGATACGGGGAAAAGGCCTCCACGGCC
ACTAGTCTTTCGTCTTCAAGAATTCCTCGAGTTTACTCCCTATCAGTGATAGAGAACGTATGAAGAGTTT
ACTCCCTATCAGTGATAGAGAACGTATGCAGACTTTACTCCCTATCAGTGATAGAGAACGTATAAGGAGT
TTACTCCCTATCAGTGATAGAGAACGTATGACCAGTTTACTCCCTATCAGTGATAGAGAACGTATCTACA
GTTTACTCCCTATCAGTGATAGAGAACGTATATCCAGTTTACTCCCTATCAGTGATAGAGAACGTATAAG
CTTTAGGCGTGTACGGTGGGCGCCTATAAAAGCAGAGCTCGTTTAGTGAACCGTCAGATCGCCTGGAGCA
ATTCCACAACACTTTTGTCTTATACCAACTTTCCGTACCACTTCCTACCCTCGTAAAGGTCTAGAGCTAG
CCATGGGCCCCGACATCGTGATGACCCAGAGCCCCAGCAGCCTGAGCGCCAGCGTGGGCGACCGCGTGAC
CATCACCTGCCGCAGCAGCACCGGCGCCGTGACCACCAGCAACTACGCCAGCTGGGTGCAGGAGAAGCCC
GGCAAGCTGTTCAAGGGCCTGATCGGCGGCACCAACAACCGCGCCCCCGGCGTGCCCAGCCGCTTCAGCG
GCAGCCTGATCGGCGACAAGGCCACCCTGACCATCAGCAGCCTGCAGCCCGAGGACTTCGCCACCTACTT
CTGCGCCCTGTGGTACAGCAACCACTGGGTGTTCGGCCAGGGCACCAAGGTGGAGCTGAAGCGTGGAGGC
GGAGGTAGTGGAGGTGGAGGCTCTGGTGGGGGAGGAAGCAGTGGAGGCGGAAGTGAGGTGAAGCTGCTGG
AGAGCGGAGGCGGACTGGTGCAGCCCGGCGGATCTCTGAAGCTGAGCTGCGCCGTGAGCGGCTTCAGCCT
GACCGACTACGGCGTGAACTGGGTGCGCCAGGCCCCCGGACGCGGACTGGAGTGGATCGGTGTGATCTGG
GGCGACGGCATCACCGACTACAACAGCGCCCTGAAGGACCGCTTCATCATCAGCAAGGACAACGGCAAGA
ACACCGTGTACCTGCAGATGAGCAAGGTGCGCAGCGACGACACCGCCCTGTACTACTGCGTGACCGGCCT
GTTCGACTACTGGGGACAGGGCACCCTGGTGACCGTGAGCAGCTACCCATACGATGTTCCAGATTACGCT
GGTGGAGGCGGAGGTTCTGGGGGAGGAGGTAGTGGCGGTGGTGGTTCAGGAGGCGGCGGAAGCTTGGATC
CAGGTGGAGGTGGAAGCGGTAGCAAAGGAGAAGAACTTTTCACTGGAGTTGTCCCAATTCTTGTTGAATT
AGATGGTGATGTTAATGGGCACAAATTTTCTGTCCGTGGAGAGGGTGAAGGTGATGCTACAAACGGAAAA
CTCACCCTTAAATTTATTTGCACTACTGGAAAACTACCTGTTCCGTGGCCAACACTTGTCACTACTCTGA
CCTATGGTGTTCAATGCTTTTCCCGTTATCCGGATCACATGAAACGGCATGACTTTTTCAAGAGTGCCAT
GCCCGAAGGTTATGTACAGGAACGCACTATATCTTTCAAAGATGACGGGACCTACAAGACGCGTGCTGAA
GTCAAGTTTGAAGGTGATACCCTTGTTAATCGTATCGAGTTAAAGGGTATTGATTTTAAAGAAGATGGAA
ACATTCTTGGACACAAACTCGAGTACAACTTTAACTCACACAATGTATACATCACGGCAGACAAACAAAA
GAATGGAATCAAAGCTAACTTCAAAATTCGCCACAACGTTGAAGATGGTTCCGTTCAACTAGCAGACCAT
TATCAACAAAATACTCCAATTGGCGATGGCCCTGTCCTTTTACCAGACAACCATTACCTGTCGACACAAT
CTGTCCTTTCGAAAGATCCCAACGAAAAGCGTGACCACATGGTCCTTCTTGAGTTTGTAACTGCTGCTGG
GATTACACATGGCATGGATGAGCTCTACAAAGGTGGAGGTCGGACCGGCCCCAAGAAAAAACGCAAGGTG
GAAGATCCTAAGAAAAAGCGGAAAGTGGACGGCATTGGTAGTGGGAGCAACGGCAGCAGCGGATCCGGAG
GCGGTGGTACCGGGCCTGATCGAGTGACAGCCCGAGAACTGTGCGAGAATGATGACCTGGCCACCAGCCT
TGTTCTTGACCCCTACCTCGGCTTCCGCACCCATAAGATGAATGTCAGTCCTGTGCCCACCTTGCGACGA
CAACACCACCTTCGTTCAGCACTGGAAGCTTTCCTAAGGCAACGGGACCTGGAGGCTGCATTCCGGGCCC
TGACGCTAGGAGGCTGGATGGCCCACTACTTCCAGAGCCGTGCCCCTCGGCAGGAGGCTGCTCTCAAGAC
CCACATTTTCTGCTACCTCCGCGCCTTCCTGCCTGAGAGTGGCTTCACCATTCTGCCCTGCACCCGCTAC
TCCATGGAGACCAATGGGGCCAAGATTGTGTCTACCCGTGCTTGGAAGAAGAATGAGAAGCTGGAGCTGC
TGGTGGGCTGCATTGCAGAGCTGCGTGAAGAGGATGAAGACCTGCTTAGGGCCGGTGAGAACGACTTCAG
CATCATGTACTCCACCCGAAAAAGGAGTGCCCAGCTGTGGCTTGGCCCAGCTGCCTTCATCGCCGCTGCC
GGCAAACCCAACTGCAAGTTTGTGCCCTCAGATGGGAATACTGCCTGTGTGAAGGTGCTACGGGACATTG
AGCCAGGGGATGAAGTGACTTGCTTCTATGGTGAGGGCTTCTTCGGCGAGAAGAATGAGCACTGTGAATG
CTATACCTGTGAGAGGAAAGGCGAGGGAGCTTTCAGACTTCAGCCCAGGGAGCCTGAGCTGCGACCAAAG
CCCCTAGACAAGTATGAGCTCCGAGAGACAAAGAGGCGTCTGCAGCAGGGCTTGGTCAGCAGCCAGCAGA
GCCTGATGAGCCGGTGGGCCTGCTCCCACCTGTCCCCACTGCGCCCTGACCCATTCTGTGCTGCCTGCCA
GCCCTCATGCCTGCTGCCTGCCAGCCCCCACATGGATTACTTGCCCCTTTGGCTCCAGCGGGCGCCTCAA
CCCCAGCCCATAGTACCTCCCAGGAAGCGCCACCGCCGCCGCCGCCCCAGGATCCGCCAGGCTTCATTGC
CTCCTGTCCTCCGCACTGCCTGTGTCCCCCTGCACCGATGGGGAGGCTGTGGTCCCCACTGCCAGCTACG
TGCTGAGGCCATGGTGACCCTACACCTGCGCCCCCAGACTCGCTGGACCCCACAACAGGACTGGTACTGG
GCCCGGCGCTATGGGCTACCTTCTGTGGGGCGTGTGGAACTTACCCGCCTAGCCCCAGCCCTGCCAGCTG
CTCCTGCCCCTGCTGGGAACCCAGGTCCTGTCCCCACTCCTGATTTCATCCCTAAGCAGGCCCTTGCCTT
TGCTCCGTTCTGCCCACCTAAGCGCCTCCGGCTAGTGGTCAGTCATGGTTCTATTGATCTGGACATCAAT
AGTGGTGAGCCATGACAAAAGATCATAATCAGCCATATCACATCTGTAGAGGTTTTACTTGCTTTAAAAA
ACCTCCCACACCTCCCCCTGAACCTGAAACATAAAATGAATGCAATTGTTGTTGTTAACTTGTTTATTGC
AGCTTATAATGGTTACAAATAAAGCAATAGCATCACAAATTTCACAAATAAAGCATTTTTTTCACTGCAT
TCTAGTTGTGGTTTGTCCAAACTCATCAATGTATCTTATCATGTCTCATATGGCCTTCTGCAGGAGCGTA
CAGAACCCAGGGCCCTGGCACCCGTGCAGACCCTGGCCCACCCCACCTGGGCGCTCAGTGCCCAAGAGAT
GTCCACACCTAGGATGTCCCGCGGTGGGTGGGGGGCCCGAGAGACGGGCAGGCCGGGGGCAGGCCTGGCC
ATGCGGGGCCGAACCGGGCACTGCCCAGCGTGGGGCGCGGGGGCCACGGCGCGCGCCCCCAGCCCCCGGG
CCCAGCACCCCAAGGCGGCCAACGCCAAAACTCTCCCTCCTCCTCTTCCTCAATCTCGCTCTCGCTCTTT
TTTTTTTTCGCAAAAGGAGGGGAGAGGGGGTAAAAAAATGCTGCACTGTGCGGCGAAGCCGGTGAGTGAG
CGGCGCGGGGCCAATCAGCGTGCGCCGTTCCGAAAGTTGCCTTTTATGGCTCGAGCGGCCGCGGCGGCGC
CCTATAAAACCCAGCGGCGCGACGCGCCACCACCGCCGAGACCGCGTCCGCCCCGCGAGCACAGAGCCTC
GCCTTTGCCGATCCTCTAGAGTCGAGATCCGCCGCCACCATGATTGAACAAGATGGATTGCACGCAGGTT
CTCCGGCCGCTTGGGTGGAGAGGCTATTCGGCTATGACTGGGCACAACAGACAATCGGCTGCTCTGATGC
CGCCGTGTTCCGGCTGTCAGCGCAGGGGCGCCCGGTTCTTTTTGTCAAGACCGACCTGTCCGGTGCCCTG
AATGAACTGCAGGACGAGGCAGCGCGGCTATCGTGGCTGGCCACGACGGGCGTTCCTTGCGCAGCTGTGC
TCGACGTTGTCACTGAAGCGGGAAGGGACTGGCTGCTATTGGGCGAAGTGCCGGGGCAGGATCTCCTGTC
ATCTCACCTTGCTCCTGCCGAGAAAGTATCCATCATGGCTGATGCAATGCGGCGGCTGCATACGCTTGAT
CCGGCTACCTGCCCATTCGACCACCAAGCGAAACATCGCATCGAGCGAGCACGTACTCGGATGGAAGCCG
GTCTTGTCGATCAGGATGATCTGGACGAAGAGCATCAGGGGCTCGCGCCAGCCGAACTGTTCGCCAGGCT
CAAGGCGCGCATGCCCGACGGCGAGGATCTCGTCGTGACCCATGGCGATGCCTGCTTGCCGAATATCATG
GTGGAAAATGGCCGCTTTTCTGGATTCATCGACTGTGGCCGGCTGGGTGTGGCGGACCGCTATCAGGACA
TAGCGTTGGCTACCCGTGATATTGCTGAAGAGCTTGGCGGCGAATGGGCTGACCGCTTCCTCGTGCTTTA
CGGTATCGCCGCTCCCGATTCGCAGCGCATCGCCTTCTATCGCCTTCTTGACGAGTTCTTCTGAGCGGGA
CTCTGGGGTTCGAAATGACCGACCAAGCGACGCCCAACCTGCCATCACGAGATTTCGATTCCACCGCCGC
CTTCTATGAAAGGTTGGGCTTCGGAATCGTTTTCCGGGACGCCGGCTGGATGATCCTCCAGCGCGGGGAT
CTCATGCTGGAGTTCTTCGCCCACCCCCCGGATCTAAGCTCTAGAGTTAACTTGTTTATTGCAGCTTATA
ATGGTTACAAATAAAGCAATAGCATCACAAATTTCACAAATAAAGCATTTTTTTCACTGCATTCTAGTTG
TGGTTTGTCCAAACTCATCAATGTATCTTATCATGTCTGGAATTGACTCAAATGATGTCAATTAGTCTAT
CAGAAGCTCATCTGGTCTCCCTTCCGGGGGACAAGACATCCCTGTTTAATATTTAAACAGCAGTGTTCCC
AAACTGGGTTCTTATATCCCTTGCTCTGGTCAACCAGGTTGCAGGGTTTCCTGTCCTCACAGGAACGAAG
TCCCTAAAGAAACAGTGGCAGCCAGGTTTAGCCCCGGAATTGACTGGATTCCTTTTTTAGGGCCCATTGG
TATGGCTTTTTCCCCGTATCCCCCCAGGTGTCTGCAGGCTCAAAGAGCAGCGAGAAGCGTTCAGAGGAAA
GCGATCCCGTGCCACCTTCCCCGTGCCCGGGCTGTCCCCGCACGCTGCCGGCTCGGGGATGCGGGGGGAG
CGCCGGACCGGAGCGGAGCCCCGGGCGGCTCGCTGCTGCCCCCTAGCGGGGGAGGGACGTAATTACATCC
CTGGGGGCTTTGGGGGGGGGCTGTCCCTGATATCTATAACAAGAAAATATATATATAATAAGTTATCACG
TAAGTAGAACATGAAATAACAATATAATTATCGTATGAGTTAAATCTTAAAAGTCACGTAAAAGATAATC
ATGCGTCATTTTGACTCACGCGGTCGTTATAGTTCAAAATCAGTGACACTTACCGCATTGACAAGCACGC
CTCACGGGAGCTCCAAGCGGCGACTGAGATGTCCTAAATGCACAGCGACGGATTCGCGCTATTTAGAAAG
AGAGAGCAATATTTCAAGAATGCATGCGTCAATTTTACGCAGACTATCTTTCTAGGGTTAATCTAGCTGC
ATCAGGATCATATCGTCGGGTCTTTTTTCCGGCTCAGTCATCGCCCAAGCTGGCGCTATCTGGGCATCGG
GGAGGAAGAAGCCCGTGCCTTTTCCCGCGAGGTTGAAGCGGCATGGAAAGAGTTTGCCGAGGATGACTGC
TGCTGCATTGACGTTGAGCGAAAACGCACGTTTACCATGATGATTCGGGAAGGTGTGGCCATGCACGCCT
TTAACGGTGAACTGTTCGTTCAGGCCACCTGGGATACCAGTTCGTCGCGGCTTTTCCGGACACAGTTCCG
GATGGTCAGCCCGAAGCGCATCAGCAACCCGAACAATACCGGCGACAGCCGGAACTGCCGTGCCGGTGTG
CAGATTAATGACAGCGGTGCGGCGCTGGGATATTACGTCAGCGAGGACGGGTATCCTGGCTGGATGCCGC
AGAAATGGACATGGATACCCCGTGAGTTACCCGGCGGGCGCGCTTGGCGTAATCATGGTCATAGCTGTTT
CCTGTGTGAAATTGTTATCCGCTCACAATTCCACACAACATACGAGCCGGAAGCATAAAGTGTAAAGCCT
GGGGTGCCTAATGAGTGAGCTAACTCACATTAATTGCGTTGCGCTCACTGCCCGCTTTCCAGTCGGGAAA
CCTGTCGTGCCAGCTGCATTAATGAATCGGCCAACGCGCGGGGAGAGGCGGTTTGCGTATTGGGCGCTCT
TCCGCTTCCTCGCTCACTGACTCGCTGCGCTCGGTCGTTCGGCTGCGGCGAGCGGTATCAGCTCACTCAA
AGGCGGTAATACGGTTATCCACAGAATCAGGGGATAACGCAGGAAAGAACATGTGAGCAAAAGGCCAGCA
AAAGGCCAGGAACCGTAAAAAGGCCGCGTTGCTGGCGTTTTTCCATAGGCTCCGCCCCCCTGACGAGCAT
CACAAAAATCGACGCTCAAGTCAGAGGTGGCGAAACCCGACAGGACTATAAAGATACCAGGCGTTTCCCC
CTGGAAGCTCCCTCGTGCGCTCTCCTGTTCCGACCCTGCCGCTTACCGGATACCTGTCCGCCTTTCTCCC
TTCGGGAAGCGTGGCGCTTTCTCATAGCTCACGCTGTAGGTATCTCAGTTCGGTGTAGGTCGTTCGCTCC
AAGCTGGGCTGTGTGCACGAACCCCCCGTTCAGCCCGACCGCTGCGCCTTATCCGGTAACTATCGTCTTG
AGTCCAACCCGGTAAGACACGACTTATCGCCACTGGCAGCAGCCACTGGTAACAGGATTAGCAGAGCGAG
GTATGTAGGCGGTGCTACAGAGTTCTTGAAGTGGTGGCCTAACTACGGCTACACTAGAAGAACAGTATTT
GGTATCTGCGCTCTGCTGAAGCCAGTTACCTTCGGAAAAAGAGTTGGTAGCTCTTGATCCGGCAAACAAA
CCACCGCTGGTAGCGGTGGTTTTTTTGTTTGCAAGCAGCAGATTACGCGCAGAAAAAAAGGATCTCAAGA
AGATCCTTTGATCTTTTCTACGGGGTCTGACGCTCAGTGGAACGAAAACTCACGTTAAGGGATTTTGGTC
ATGAGATTATCAAAAAGGATCTTCACCTAGATCCTTTTAAATTAAAAATGAAGTTTTAAATCAATCTAAA
GTATATATGAGTAAACTTGGTCTGACAGTTACCAATGCTTAATCAGTGAGGCACCTATCTCAGCGATCTG
TCTATTTCGTTCATCCATAGTTGCCTGACTCCCCGTCGTGTAGATAACTACGATACGGGAGGGCTTACCA
TCTGGCCCCAGTGCTGCAATGATACCGCGAGACCCACGCTCACCGGCTCCAGATTTATCAGCAATAAACC
AGCCAGCCGGAAGGGCCGAGCGCAGAAGTGGTCCTGCAACTTTATCCGCCTCCATCCAGTCTATTAATTG
TTGCCGGGAAGCTAGAGTAAGTAGTTCGCCAGTTAATAGTTTGCGCAACGTTGTTGCCATTGCTACAGGC
ATCGTGGTGTCACGCTCGTCGTTTGGTATGGCTTCATTCAGCTCCGGTTCCCAACGATCAAGGCGAGTTA
CATGATCCCCCATGTTGTGCAAAAAAGCGGTTAGCTCCTTCGGTCCTCCGATCGTTGTCAGAAGTAAGTT
GGCCGCAGTGTTATCACTCATGGTTATGGCAGCACTGCATAATTCTCTTACTGTCATGCCATCCGTAAGA
TGCTTTTCTGTGACTGGTGAGTACTCAACCAAGTCATTCTGAGAATAGTGTATGCGGCGACCGAGTTGCT
CTTGCCCGGCGTCAATACGGGATAATACCGCGCCACATAGCAGAACTTTAAAAGTGCTCATCATTGGAAA
ACGTTCTTCGGGGCGAAAACTCTCAAGGATCTTACCGCTGTTGAGATCCAGTTCGATGTAACCCACTCGT
GCACCCAACTGATCTTCAGCATCTTTTACTTTCACCAGCGTTTCTGGGTGAGCAAAAACAGGAAGGCAAA
ATGCCGCAAAAAAGGGAATAAGGGCGACACGGAAATGTTGAATACTCAT
